>Addgene plasmid #230787 | AiP20057 - pAAV-AiE3106m-minBG-SYFP2-WPRE3-BGHpA | addgene full sequence | sequence record 466364 | Addgene NGS Result
GCTTGCAGAGTAGAAGAGAGGCAGAGTTGGTGAGTTCCTTCTTCCTCTGCTCATAGGTTTACCAGAGAAG
GTCCCAGATCTGCACCCCAACCCTCAATCCCTCTTCAGGCACCCTCTCCCTGGGATGCTTCACTCTCCCA
GCAGCCCCTGCCTGGATACTAATGATGCCAAGTGCTTGAGCACCAATCTCGACTTTGGGGCACGCGTGCG
GCCGCAGGAACCCCTAGTGATGGAGTTGGCCACTCCCTCTCTGCGCGCTCGCTCGCTCACTGAGGCCGGG
CGACCAAAGGTCGCCCGACGCCCGGGCGGCCTCAGTGAGCGAGCGAGCGCGCAGCTGCCTGCAGGACATG
TGAGCAAAAGGCCAGCAAAAGGCCAGGAACCGTAAAAAGGCCGCGTTGCTGGCGTTTTTCCATAGGCTCC
GCCCCCCTGACGAGCATCACAAAAATCGACGCTCAAGTCAGAGGTGGCGAAACCCGACAGGACTATAAAG
ATACCAGGCGTTTCCCCCTGGAAGCTCCCTCGTGCGCTCTCCTGTTCCGACCCTGCCGCTTACCGGATAC
CTGTCCGCCTTTCTCCCTTCGGGAAGCGTGGCGCTTTCTCATAGCTCACGCTGTAGGTATCTCAGTTCGG
TGTAGGTCGTTCGCTCCAAGCTGGGCTGTGTGCACGAACCCCCCGTTCAGCCCGACCGCTGCGCCTTATC
CGGTAACTATCGTCTTGAGTCCAACCCGGTAAGACACGACTTATCGCCACTGGCAGCAGCCACTGGTAAC
AGGATTAGCAGAGCGAGGTATGTAGGCGGTGCTACAGAGTTCTTGAAGTGGTGGCCTAACTACGGCTACA
CTAGAAGAACAGTATTTGGTATCTGCGCTCTGCTGAAGCCAGTTACCTTCGGAAAAAGAGTTGGTAGCTC
TTGATCCGGCAAACAAACCACCGCTGGTAGCGGTGGTTTTTTTGTTTGCAAGCAGCAGATTACGCGCAGA
AAAAAAGGATCTCAAGAAGATCCTTTGATCTTTTCTACGGGGTCTGACGCTCAGTGGAACGAAAACTCAC
GTTAAGGGATTTTGGTCATGAGATTATCAAAAAGGATCTTCACCTAGATCCTTTTAAATTAAAAATGAAG
TTTTAAATCAATCTAAAGTATATATGAGTAAACTTGGTCTGACAGTTACCAATGCTTAATCAGTGAGGCA
CCTATCTCAGCGATCTGTCTATTTCGTTCATCCATAGTTGCCTGACTCCCCGTCGTGTAGATAACTACGA
TACGGGAGGGCTTACCATCTGGCCCCAGTGCTGCAATGATACCGCGAGACCCACGCTCACCGGCTCCAGA
TTTATCAGCAATAAACCAGCCAGCCGGAAGGGCCGAGCGCAGAAGTGGTCCTGCAACTTTATCCGCCTCC
ATCCAGTCTATTAATTGTTGCCGGGAAGCTAGAGTAAGTAGTTCGCCAGTTAATAGTTTGCGCAACGTTG
TTGCCATTGCTACAGGCATCGTGGTGTCACGCTCGTCGTTTGGTATGGCTTCATTCAGCTCCGGTTCCCA
ACGATCAAGGCGAGTTACATGATCCCCCATGTTGTGCAAAAAAGCGGTTAGCTCCTTCGGTCCTCCGATC
GTTGTCAGAAGTAAGTTGGCCGCAGTGTTATCACTCATGGTTATGGCAGCACTGCATAATTCTCTTACTG
TCATGCCATCCGTAAGATGCTTTTCTGTGACTGGTGAGTACTCAACCAAGTCATTCTGAGAATAGTGTAT
GCGGCGACCGAGTTGCTCTTGCCCGGCGTCAATACGGGATAATACCGCGCCACATAGCAGAACTTTAAAA
GTGCTCATCATTGGAAAACGTTCTTCGGGGCGAAAACTCTCAAGGATCTTACCGCTGTTGAGATCCAGTT
CGATGTAACCCACTCGTGCACCCAACTGATCTTCAGCATCTTTTACTTTCACCAGCGTTTCTGGGTGAGC
AAAAACAGGAAGGCAAAATGCCGCAAAAAAGGGAATAAGGGCGACACGGAAATGTTGAATACTCATACTC
TTCCTTTTTCAATATTATTGAAGCATTTATCAGGGTTATTGTCTCATGAGCGGATACATATTTGAATGTA
TTTAGAAAAATAAACAAATAGGGGTTCCGCGCACATTTCCCCGAAAAGTGCCACCTGACGTCTAAGAAAC
CATTATTATCATGACATTAACCTATAAAAATAGGCGTATCACGAGGCCCTTTCGTCTCGCGCGTTTCGGT
GATGACGGTGAAAACCTCTGACACATGCAGCTCCCGGAGACGGTCACAGCTTGTCTGTAAGCGGATGCCG
GGAGCAGACAAGCCCGTCAGGGCGCGTCAGCGGGTGTTGGCGGGTGTCGGGGCTGGCTTAACTATGCGGC
ATCAGAGCAGATTGTACTGAGAGTGCACCATAAAATTGTAAACGTTAATATTTTGTTAAAATTCGCGTTA
AATTTTTGTTAAATCAGCTCATTTTTTAACCAATAGACCGAAATCGGCAAAATCCCTTATAAATCAAAAG
AATAGCCCGAGATAGAGT
[37 nt withheld, positions 2539-2575]
AAAGAACGTGGACTCCAACGTCAAAGG
[141 nt withheld, positions 2603-2743]
G
[46 nt withheld, positions 2745-2790]
A
[95 nt withheld, positions 2792-2886]
TATGCGGTGTGAAATACCGCACAGATGCGTAAGGAGAAAATACCGCATCAGGCGCCCCTGCAGGCAGCTG
CGCGCTCGCTCGCTCACTGAGGCCGCCCGGGCAAAGCCCGGGCGTCGGGCGACCTTTGGTCGCCCGGCCT
CAGTGAGCGAGCGAGCGCGCAGAGAGGGAGTGGCCAACTCCATCACTAGGGGTTCCTGCGGCCGCTCGGT
CCGCACGTGAGATCTCATGCCTGCTATTGTCTTCCCAATCCTCCCCCTTGCTGTCCTGCCCCACCCCACC
CCCCAGAATAGAATGACACCTACTCAGACAATGCGATGCAATTTCCTCATTTTATTAGGAAAGGACAGTG
GGAGTGGCACCTTCCAGGGTCAAGGAAGGCACGGGGGAGGGGCAAACAACAGATGGCTGGCAACTAGAAG
GCACAGTCGAAGATCTCTCGAGCCACGGAATTGTCAGTGCCCAACAGCCGAGCCCCTGTCCAGCAGCGGG
CAAGGCAGGCGGCGATGAGTTCCGCCGTGGCAAGAACTAACCAGGATTTATACAAGGAGGAGAAAATGAA
AGCCATACGGGAAGCAATAGCATGATACAAAGGCATTAAAGCAGCGTATCCACATAGCGTAAAAGGAGCA
ACATAGTTAAGAATACCAGTCAATCTTTCACAAATTTTGTAATCCAGAGGTTGATTATGATATCGAATTC
GCGGCCGCGGCGCGCCGTCGACTTACTTGTACAGCTCGTCCATGCCGAGAGTGATCCCGGCGGCGGTCAC
GAACTCCAGCAGGACCATGTGATCGCGCTTCTCGTTGGGGTCTTTGCTCAGCTTGGACTGGTAGCTCAGG
TAGTGGTTGTCGGGCAGCAGCACGGGGCCGTCGCCGATGGGGGTGTTCTGCTGGTAGTGGTCGGCGAGCT
GCACGCCGCCGTCCTCGATGTTGTGGCGGATCTTGAAGTTGGCCTTGATGCCGTTCTTCTGCTTGTCGGC
GGTGATATAGACGTTGTGGCTGTTGTAGTTGTACTCCAGCTTGTGCCCCAGGATGTTGCCGTCCTCCTTG
AAGTCGATGCCCTTCAGCTCGATGCGGTTCACCAGGGTGTCGCCCTCGAACTTCACCTCGGCGCGGGTCT
TGTAGTTGCCGTCGTCCTTGAAGAAGATGGTGCGCTCCTGGACGTAGCCTTCGGGCATGGCGGACTTGAA
GAAGTCGTGCTGCTTCATGTGGTCGGGGTAGCGGGCGAAGCACTGCACGCCGTAGCCCAGGGTGGTCACG
AGGGTGGGCCAGGGCACGGGCAGCTTGCCGGTGGTGCAGATCAGCTTCAGGGTCAGCTTGCCGTAGGTGG
CATCGCCCTCGCCCTCGCCGGACACGCTGAACTTGTGGCCGTTTACGTCGCCGTCCAGCTCGACCAGGAT
GGGCACCACCCCGGTGAACAGCTCCTCGCCCTTGCTCACCATGGTGGCGACCGGTAGCGCTAGCTTCGAA
AGATCTGGATCCCAGAAGCAAATGTAAGCAATAGATGGCTCTGCCCTGACTTTTATGCCCAGCCCGAGCT
CCGCCGGCGTTATAATTACATTGGAAGACCCCAGGCAACCAAGTAAACTGATTAGCTGCTTCTGCAGAGT
TGATGGATTTTCCCCCTCCCTCTGGGTCACAAATAGGGCCTTGGGAGATGGGGGCAGCCCTGTAGGTGGG
AGTCATTCAGGATGGGGCTATCTATATCCAGGAAGTCAAACTGAGTGGTACTGACAGGTTCCCTTGGAGC
CTCTGTCTGACAGGTGCCCACTTGCCCCCAGAACAGGCTGCCCGGGCTCCCTCCCAGCCAGGTTGTCCGT
TGATCCTGAGCAGATCAAGAGCCAGGCAGAACAGGCTGGTGGTGGCTGGAAAGCCCTCCCCCAGGAGAGC
CGAAGCGTTCTGCCAGGCATAATTATTGTATGGATAATTACACAATTCGGAGCCTGCTGGAAAACCCTGA
GCTGGAGCCAGAGCATGGAAGCAGTGTTCTGGGACTATGGCCGCTTGCTGCTTCTCAGAGTTGAGTTTAA
AAGAGGATAACCCCTCCCCCTCCTAGAACTCCAATGCCCTTGCTGATG
Features (pLannotate 1.2.2; 14 found; start..end, strand, type, name):
    251..278     -  repeat_region  AAV2 ITR (fragment): inverted terminal repeat of adeno-associated virus serotype 2 inverted
    307..334     -  repeat_region  AAV2 ITR (fragment): inverted terminal repeat of adeno-associated virus serotype 2 inverted
    407..995     -  rep_origin     ori: high-copy-number ColE1/pMB1/pBR322/pUC origin of replication
   1166..2026    -  CDS            AmpR: β-lactamase; bla; confers resistance to ampicillin, carbenicillin, and related antibiotics
   2027..2131    -  promoter       AmpR promoter: bla
   2226..2261    +  CDS            rop (fragment): Rop protein, which maintains plasmids at low copy number; rop
   2363..2412    +  misc_feature   bom (fragment): basis of mobility region from pBR322
   2413..2868    -  rep_origin     f1 ori (sequence partly withheld): f1 bacteriophage origin of replication; arrow indicates direction of (+) strand synthesis
   2887..2938    +  misc_feature   bom (fragment): basis of mobility region from pBR322
   2943..3083    -  repeat_region  AAV2 ITR: inverted terminal repeat of adeno-associated virus serotype 2 inverted
   3201..3312    -  polyA_signal   bGH poly(A) signal: bovine growth hormone polyadenylation signal
   3329..3409    -  misc_feature   WPRE (fragment): woodchuck hepatitis virus posttranscriptional regulatory element
   3415..3572    -  misc_feature   WPRE (fragment): woodchuck hepatitis virus posttranscriptional regulatory element
   3612..4328    -  CDS            SYFP2: SYFP2 is a basic (constitutively fluorescent) yellow fluorescent protein published in 2006, derived from Aequorea victoria. It is reported to be a very rapidly-maturing monomer with moderate acid sensitivity.
