[The description below was written by a language model from this plasmid's Addgene catalogue record and pLannotate feature annotations shown in this document.]
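Description:
AiP20057 - pAAV-AiE3106m-minBG-SYFP2-WPRE3-BGHpA is an AAV transfer plasmid built on a pAAV2 backbone and intended for packaging recombinant adeno-associated virus that reports enhancer activity in the brain. In bacteria it is maintained as a high-copy plasmid through a ColE1/pUC-type origin and selected with ampicillin via the β-lactamase gene and its own promoter. The backbone also carries an f1 phage origin and short remnants of pBR322 rop and bom sequences. AAV2 inverted terminal repeats flank the expression cassette and provide the cis signals for replication and encapsidation of the vector genome. The automated annotation finds one full ITR and only two short ITR fragments on the other side, which is common for these repeat-rich, hard-to-sequence elements.

The payload is a compact enhancer-reporter cassette. According to the name and catalogue fields, the AiE3106m enhancer sits upstream of a minimal beta-globin promoter (minBG), which has little activity by itself, so transcription depends on the enhancer and is expected to be restricted to the cell populations in which that enhancer is active. Neither the enhancer nor minBG is picked up in the feature table, but the unannotated stretch adjacent to the start of the coding sequence is consistent with their position. The cassette drives SYFP2, a rapidly maturing monomeric yellow fluorescent protein derived from Aequorea victoria. It is followed by WPRE3, a shortened woodchuck hepatitis virus posttranscriptional element (annotated as two WPRE fragments) that boosts transcript expression, and a bovine growth hormone polyadenylation signal. The construct is used to label specific brain cell populations by AAV delivery. The record does not state which cell types AiE3106m targets.
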