Addgene plasmid #230787: AiP20057 - pAAV-AiE3106m-minBG-SYFP2-WPRE3-BGHpA
Purpose: AiE3106m is an enhancer sequence, designed to drive AAV-mediated transgene expression in specific populations of brain cells
Depositing lab: Allen Institute for Brain Science & Bosiljka Tasic. Depositing organization: Allen Institute. Publication: A suite of enhancer AAVs and transgenic mouse lines for genetic access to cortical cell types. Ben-Simon Y, Hooper M, Narayan S, Daigle TL, Dwivedi D, Way SW, Oster A, Stafford DA, Mich JK, Taormina MJ, Martinez RA, Opitz-Araya X, Roth JR, Alexander JR, Allen S, Amster A, Arbuckle J, Ayala A, Baker PM, Bakken TE, Barcelli T, Barta S, Bendrick J, Bertagnolli D, Bielstein C, Bishwakarma P, Bowlus J, Boyer G, Brouner K, Casian B, Casper T, Chakka AB, Chakrabarty R, Chance RK, Chavan S, Clark M, Colbert K, Collman F, Daniel S, Departee M, DiValentin P, Donadio N, Dotson N, Egdorf T, Fliss T, Gabitto M, Garcia J, Gary A, Gasperini M, Gloe J, Goldy J, Gore BB, Graybuck L, Greisman N, Haeseleer F, Halterman C, Haradon Z, Hastings SD, Helback O, Ho W, Hockemeyer D, Huang C, Huff S, Hunker A, Johansen N, Jones D, Juneau Z, Kalmbach B, Kannan M, Khem S, Kussick E, Kutsal R, Larsen R, Lee C, Lee AY, Leibly M, Lenz GH, Li S, Liang E, Lusk N, Madigan Z, Malloy J, Malone J, McCue R, Melchor J, Mollenkopf T, Moosman S, Morin E, Newman D, Ng L, Ngo K, Omstead V, Otto S, Oyama A, Pena N, Pham T, Phillips E, Pom CA, Potekhina L, Ransford S, Ray PL, Rette D, Reynoldson C, Rimorin C, Rocha D, Ruiz A, Sanchez REA, Sawyer L, Sedeno-Cortes A, Sevigny JP, Shapovalova N, Shepard N, Shulga L, Sigler AR, Siverts L, Soliman S, Somasundaram S, Staats B, Stewart K, Szelenyi E, Tieu M, Trader C, Tran A, van Velthoven CTJ, Walker M, Wang Y, Weed N, Wirthlin M, Wood T, Wynalda B, Yao Z, Zhou T, Ariza J, Dee N, Reding M, Ronellenfitch K, Mufti S, Sunkin SM, Smith KA, Esposito L, Waters J, Thyagarajan B, Yao S, Lein ES, Zeng H, Levi BP, Ngai J, Ting JT, Tasic B. Cell. 2025 May 16:S0092-8674(25)00513-6. doi: 10.1016/j.cell.2025.05.002. PubMed 40403729.
Backbone
  Vector backbone: pAAV2
  Vector type: AAV
Growth in bacteria
  Bacterial resistance: Ampicillin, 100 μg/mL
  Growth temperature: 37°C
  Growth strain: NEB Stable
  Copy number: High Copy
Gene/Insert
  Gene/Insert name: SYFP2
  Species: Synthetic
  Promoter: minBG
  Cloning method: Gibson Cloning
Terms and licenses: Academic/Nonprofit Terms; Industry Terms: Not Available to Industry
How to cite: AiP20057 - pAAV-AiE3106m-minBG-SYFP2-WPRE3-BGHpA was a gift from Allen Institute for Brain Science & Bosiljka Tasic (Addgene plasmid # 230787 ; http://n2t.net/addgene:230787 ; RRID:Addgene_230787)
